>Addgene plasmid #109430 | A3Ai E72A-Cas9n-UGI-NLS | addgene full sequence | sequence record 212945 | Addgene NGS Result
ATATGCCAAGTACGCCCCCTATTGACGTCAATGACGGTAAATGGCCCGCCTGGCATTATGCCCAGTACAT
GACCTTATGGGACTTTCCTACTTGGCAGTACATCTACGTATTAGTCATCGCTATTACCATGGTGATGCGG
TTTTGGCAGTACATCAATGGGCGTGGATAGCGGTTTGACTCACGGGGATTTCCAAGTCTCCACCCCATTG
ACGTCAATGGGAGTTTGTTTTGGCACCAAAATCAACGGGACTTTCCAAAATGTCGTAACAACTCCGCCCC
ATTGACGCAAATGGGCGGTAGGCGTGTACGGTGGGAGGTCTATATAAGCAGAGCTGGTTTAGTGAACCGT
CAGATCCGCTAGAGATCCGCGGCCGCGCCGCCACCATGATGGAAGCCAGCCCAGCATCCGGGCCCAGACA
CTTGATGGATCCACACATATTCACTTCCAACTTTAACAATGGCATTGGAAGGCATAAGACCTACCTGTGC
TACGAAGTGGAGCGCCTGGACAATGGCACCTCGGTCAAGATGGACCAGCACAGGGGCTTTCTACACAACC
AGGTGAGTCCAGGAGATGTTTCAGCACTGTTGCCTTTAGTCTCGAGGCAACTTAGACAACTGAGTATTGA
TCTGAGCACAGCAGGGTGTGAGCTGTTTGAAGATACTGGGGTTGGGGGTGAAGAAACTGCAGAGGACTAA
CTGGGCTGAGACCCAGTGGCAATGTTTTAGGGCCTAAGGAATGCCTCTGAAAATCTAGATGGACAACTTT
GACTTTGAGAAAAGAGAGGTGGAAATGAGGAAAATGACTTTTCTTTATTAGATTTCGGTAGAAAGAACTT
TCATCTTTCCCCTATTTTTGTTATTCGTTTTAAAACATCTATCTGGAGGCAGGACAAGTATGGCCATTAA
AAAGATGCAGGCAGAAGGCATATATTGGCTCAGTCAAAGTGGGGAACTTTGGTGGCCAAACATACATTGC
TAAGGCTATTCCTATATCAGCTGGACACATATAAAATGCTGCTAATGCTTCATTACAAACTTATATCCTT
TAATTCCAGATGGGGGCAAAGTATGTCCAGGGGTGAGGAACAATTGAAACATTTGGGCTGGAGTAGATTT
TGAAAGTCAGCTCTGTGTGTGTGTGTGTGTGTGTGTGTGTGTGTGNNCGCGCACGTGTGTTTGTGTGTGT
GTGAGAGCGTGTGTTTCTTTTAACGTTTTCAGCCTACAGCATACAGGGTTCATGGTGGCAAGAAGATAAC
AAGATTTAAATTATGGCCAGTGACTAGTGCTGCAAGAAGAACAACTACCTGCATTTAATGGGAAAGCAAA
ATCTCAGGCTTTGAGGGAAGTTAACATAGGCTTGATTCTGGGTGGAAGCTGGGTGTGTAGTTATCTGGAG
GCCAGGCTGGAGCTCTCAGCTCACTATGGGTTCATCTTTATTGTCTCCTTTCATCTCAACAGGCTAAGAA
TCTTCTCTGTGGCTTTTACGGCCGCCATGCGGCGCTGCGCTTCTTGGACCTGGTTCCTTCTTTGCAGTTG
GACCCGGCCCAGATCTACAGGGTCACTTGGTTCATCTCCTGGAGCCCCTGCTTCTCCTGGGGCTGTGCCG
GGGAAGTGCGTGCGTTCCTTCAGGAGAACACACACGTGAGACTGCGCATCTTCGCTGCCCGCATCTATGA
TTACGACCCCCTATATAAGGAGGCGCTGCAAATGCTGCGGGATGCTGGGGCCCAAGTCTCCATCATGACC
TACGATGAATTTAAGCACTGCTGGGACACCTTTGTGGACCACCAGGGATGTCCCTTCCAGCCCTGGGATG
GACTAGATGAGCACAGCCAAGCCCTGAGTGGGAGGCTGCGGGCCATTCTCCAGAATCAGGGAAACGGAAG
CGGCAGCGAGACTCCCGGGACCTCAGAGTCCGCCACACCCGAAAGTGATAAAAAGTATTCTATTGGTTTA
GCCATCGGCACTAATTCCGTTGGATGGGCTGTCATAACCGATGAATACAAAGTACCTTCAAAGAAATTTA
AGGTGTTGGGGAACACAGACCGTCATTCGATTAAAAAGAATCTTATCGGTGCCCTCCTATTCGATAGTGG
CGAAACGGCAGAGGCGACTCGCCTGAAACGAACCGCTCGGAGAAGGTATACACGTCGCAAGAACCGAATA
TGTTACTTACAAGAAATTTTTAGCAATGAGATGGCCAAAGTTGACGATTCTTTCTTTCACCGTTTGGAAG
AGTCCTTCCTTGTCGAAGAGGACAAGAAACATGAACGGCACCCCATCTTTGGAAACATAGTAGATGAGGT
GGCATATCATGAAAAGTACCCAACGATTTATCACCTCAGAAAAAAGCTAGTTGACTCAACTGATAAAGCG
GACCTGAGGTTAATCTACTTGGCTCTTGCCCATATGATAAAGTTCCGTGGGCACTTTCTCATTGAGGGTG
ATCTAAATCCGGACAACTCGGATGTCGACAAACTGTTCATCCAGTTAGTACAAACCTATAATCAGTTGTT
TGAAGAGAACCCTATAAATGCAAGTGGCGTGGATGCGAAGGCTATTCTTAGCGCCCGCCTCTCTAAATCC
CGACGGCTAGAAAACCTGATCGCACAATTACCCGGAGAGAAGAAAAATGGGTTGTTCGGTAACCTTATAG
CGCTCTCACTAGGCCTGACACCAAATTTTAAGTCGAACTTCGACTTAGCTGAAGATGCCAAATTGCAGCT
TAGTAAGGACACGTACGATGACGATCTCGACAATCTACTGGCACAAATTGGAGATCAGTATGCGGACTTA
TTTTTGGCTGCCAAAAACCTTAGCGATGCAATCCTCCTATCTGACATACTGAGAGTTAATACTGAGATTA
CCAAGGCGCCGTTATCCGCTTCAATGATCAAAAGGTACGATGAACATCACCAAGACTTGACACTTCTCAA
GGCCCTAGTCCGTCAGCAACTGCCTGAGAAATATAAGGAAATATTCTTTGATCAGTCGAAAAACGGGTAC
GCAGGTTATATTGACGGCGGAGCGAGTCAAGAGGAATTCTACAAGTTTATCAAACCCATATTAGAGAAGA
TGGATGGGACGGAAGAGTTGCTTGTAAAACTCAATCGCGAAGATCTACTGCGAAAGCAGCGGACTTTCGA
CAACGGTAGCATTCCACATCAAATCCACTTAGGCGAATTGCATGCTATACTTAGAAGGCAGGAGGATTTT
TATCCGTTCCTCAAAGACAATCGTGAAAAGATTGAGAAAATCCTAACCTTTCGCATACCTTACTATGTGG
GACCCCTGGCCCGAGGGAACTCTCGGTTCGCATGGATGACAAGAAAGTCCGAAGAAACGATTACTCCATG
GAATTTTGAGGAAGTTGTCGATAAAGGTGCGTCAGCTCAATCGTTCATCGAGAGGATGACCAACTTTGAC
AAGAATTTACCGAACGAAAAAGTATTGCCTAAGCACAGTTTACTTTACGAGTATTTCACAGTGTACAATG
AACTCACGAAAGTTAAGTATGTCACTGAGGGCATGCGTAAACCCGCCTTTCTAAGCGGAGAACAGAAGAA
AGCAATAGTAGATCTGTTATTCAAGACCAACCGCAAAGTGACAGTTAAGCAATTGAAAGAGGACTACTTT
AAGAAAATTGAATGCTTCGATTCTGTCGAGATCTCCGGGGTAGAAGATCGATTTAATGCGTCACTTGGTA
CGTATCATGACCTCCTAAAGATAATTAAAGATAAGGACTTCCTGGATAACGAAGAGAATGAAGATATCTT
AGAAGATATAGTGTTGACTCTTACCCTCTTTGAAGATCGGGAAATGATTGAGGAAAGACTAAAAACATAC
GCTCACCTGTTCGACGATAAGGTTATGAAACAGTTAAAGAGGCGTCGCTATACGGGCTGGGGACGATTGT
CGCGGAAACTTATCAACGGGATAAGAGACAAGCAAAGTGGTAAAACTATTCTCGATTTTCTAAAGAGCGA
CGGCTTCGCCAATAGGAACTTTATGCAGCTGATCCATGATGACTCTTTAACCTTCAAAGAGGATATACAA
AAGGCACAGGTTTCCGGACAAGGGGACTCATTGCACGAACATATTGCGAATCTTGCTGGTTCGCCAGCCA
TCAAAAAGGGCATACTCCAGACAGTCAAAGTAGTGGATGAGCTAGTTAAGGTCATGGGACGTCACAAACC
GGAAAACATTGTAATCGAGATGGCACGCGAAAATCAAACGACTCAGAAGGGGCAAAAAAACAGTCGAGAG
CGGATGAAGAGAATAGAAGAGGGTATTAAAGAACTGGGCAGCCAGATCTTAAAGGAGCATCCTGTGGAAA
ATACCCAATTGCAGAACGAGAAACTTTACCTCTATTACCTACAAAATGGAAGGGACATGTATGTTGATCA
GGAACTGGACATAAACCGTTTATCTGATTACGACGTCGATCACATTGTACCCCAATCCTTTTTGAAGGAC
GATTCAATCGACAATAAAGTGCTTACACGCTCGGATAAGAACCGAGGGAAAAGTGACAATGTTCCAAGCG
AGGAAGTCGTAAAGAAAATGAAGAACTATTGGCGGCAGCTCCTAAATGCGAAACTGATAACGCAAAGAAA
GTTCGATAACTTAACTAAAGCTGAGAGGGGTGGCTTGTCTGAACTTGACAAGGCCGGATTTATTAAACGT
CAGCTCGTGGAAACCCGCCAAATCACAAAGCATGTTGCACAGATACTAGATTCCCGAATGAATACGAAAT
ACGACGAGAACGATAAGCTGATTCGGGAAGTCAAAGTAATCACTTTAAAGTCAAAATTGGTGTCGGACTT
CAGAAAGGATTTTCAATTCTATAAAGTTAGGGAGATAAATAACTACCACCATGCGCACGACGCTTATCTT
AATGCCGTCGTAGGGACCGCACTCATTAAGAAATACCCGAAGCTAGAAAGTGAGTTTGTGTATGGTGATT
ACAAAGTTTATGACGTCCGTAAGATGATCGCGAAAAGCGAACAGGAGATAGGCAAGGCTACAGCCAAATA
CTTCTTTTATTCTAACATTATGAATTTCTTTAAGACGGAAATCACTCTGGCAAACGGAGAGATACGCAAA
CGACCTTTAATTGAAACCAATGGGGAGACAGGTGAAATCGTATGGGATAAGGGCCGGGACTTCGCGACGG
TGAGAAAAGTTTTGTCCATGCCCCAAGTCAACATAGTAAAGAAAACTGAGGTGCAGACCGGAGGGTTTTC
AAAGGAATCGATTCTTCCAAAAAGGAATAGTGATAAGCTCATCGCTCGTAAAAAGGACTGGGACCCGAAA
AAGTACGGTGGCTTCGATAGCCCTACAGTTGCCTATTCTGTCCTAGTAGTGGCAAAAGTTGAGAAGGGAA
AATCCAAGAAACTGAAGTCAGTCAAAGAATTATTGGGGATAACGATTATGGAGCGCTCGTCTTTTGAAAA
GAACCCCATCGACTTCCTTGAGGCGAAAGGTTACAAGGAAGTAAAAAAGGATCTCATAATTAAACTACCA
AAGTATAGTCTGTTTGAGTTAGAAAATGGCCGAAAACGGATGTTGGCTAGCGCCGGAGAGCTTCAAAAGG
GGAACGAACTCGCACTACCGTCTAAATACGTGAATTTCCTGTATTTAGCGTCCCATTACGAGAAGTTGAA
AGGTTCACCTGAAGATAACGAACAGAAGCAACTTTTTGTTGAGCAGCACAAACATTATCTCGACGAAATC
ATAGAGCAAATTTCGGAATTCAGTAAGAGAGTCATCCTAGCTGATGCCAATCTGGACAAAGTATTAAGCG
CATACAACAAGCACAGGGATAAACCCATACGTGAGCAGGCGGAAAATATTATCCATTTGTTTACTCTTAC
CAACCTCGGCGCTCCAGCCGCATTCAAGTATTTTGACACAACGATAGATCGCAAACGATACACTTCTACC
AAGGAGGTGCTAGACGCGACACTGATTCACCAATCCATCACGGGATTATATGAAACTCGGATAGATTTGT
CACAGCTTGGGGGTGACTCTGGTGGTTCTACTAATCTGTCAGATATTATTGAAAAGGAGACCGGTAAGCA
ACTGGTTATCCAGGAATCCATCCTCATGCTCCCAGAGGAGGTGGAAGAAGTCATTGGGAACAAGCCGGAA
AGCGATATACTCGTGCACACCGCCTACGACGAGAGCACCGACGAGAATGTCATGCTTCTGACTAGCGACG
CCCCTGAATACAAGCCTTGGGCTCTGGTCATACAGGATAGCAACGGTGAGAACAAGATTAAGATGCTCTC
TGGTGGTTCTCCCAAGAAGAAGAGGAAAGTCTAACCGGTCATCATCACCATCACCATTGAGTTTAAACCC
GCTGATCAGCCTCGACTGTGCCTTCTAGTTGCCAGCCATCTGTTGTTTGCCCCTCCCCCGTGCCTTCCTT
GACCCTGGAAGGTGCCACTCCCACTGTCCTTTCCTAATAAAATGAGGAAATTGCATCGCATTGTCTGAGT
AGGTGTCATTCTATTCTGGGGGGTGGGGTGGGGCAGGACAGCAAGGGGGAGGATTGGGAAGACAATAGCA
GGCATGCTGGGGATGCGGTGGGCTCTATGGCTTCTGAGGCGGAAAGAACCAGCTGGGGCTCGATACCGTC
GACCTCTAGCTAGAGCTTGGCGTAATCATGGTCATAGCTGTTTCCTGTGTGAAATTGTTATCCGCTCACA
ATTCCACACAACATACGAGCCGGAAGCATAAAGTGTAAAGCCTAGGGTGCCTAATGAGTGAGCTAACTCA
CATTAATTGCGTTGCGCTCACTGCCCGCTTTCCAGTCGGGAAACCTGTCGTGCCAGCTGCATTAATGAAT
CGGCCAACGCGCGGGGAGAGGCGGTTTGCGTATTGGGCGCTCTTCCGCTTCCTCGCTCACTGACTCGCTG
CGCTCGGTCGTTCGGCTGCGGCGAGCGGTATCAGCTCACTCAAAGGCGGTAATACGGTTATCCACAGAAT
CAGGGGATAACGCAGGAAAGAACATGTGAGCAAAAGGCCAGCAAAAGGCCAGGAACCGTAAAAAGGCCGC
GTTGCTGGCGTTTTTCCATAGGCTCCGCCCCCCTGACGAGCATCACAAAAATCGACGCTCAAGTCAGAGG
TGGCGAAACCCGACAGGACTATAAAGATACCAGGCGTTTCCCCCTGGAAGCTCCCTCGTGCGCTCTCCTG
TTCCGACCCTGCCGCTTACCGGATACCTGTCCGCCTTTCTCCCTTCGGGAAGCGTGGCGCTTTCTCATAG
CTCACGCTGTAGGTATCTCAGTTCGGTGTAGGTCGTTCGCTCCAAGCTGGGCTGTGTGCACGAACCCCCC
GTTCAGCCCGACCGCTGCGCCTTATCCGGTAACTATCGTCTTGAGTCCAACCCGGTAAGACACGACTTAT
CGCCACTGGCAGCAGCCACTGGTAACAGGATTAGCAGAGCGAGGTATGTAGGCGGTGCTACAGAGTTCTT
GAAGTGGTGGCCTAACTACGGCTACACTAGAAGAACAGTATTTGGTATCTGCGCTCTGCTGAAGCCAGTT
ACCTTCGGAAAAAGAGTTGGTAGCTCTTGATCCGGCAAACAAACCACCGCTGGTAGCGGTGGTTTTTTTG
TTTGCAAGCAGCAGATTACGCGCAGAAAAAAAGGATCTCAAGAAGATCCTTTGATCTTTTCTACGGGGTC
TGACGCTCAGTGGAACGAAAACTCACGTTAAGGGATTTTGGTCATGAGATTATCAAAAAGGATCTTCACC
TAGATCCTTTTAAATTAAAAATGAAGTTTTAAATCAATCTAAAGTATATATGAGTAAACTTGGTCTGACA
GTTACCAATGCTTAATCAGTGAGGCACCTATCTCAGCGATCTGTCTATTTCGTTCATCCATAGTTGCCTG
ACTCCCCGTCGTGTAGATAACTACGATACGGGAGGGCTTACCATCTGGCCCCAGTGCTGCAATGATACCG
CGAGACCCACGCTCACCGGCTCCAGATTTATCAGCAATAAACCAGCCAGCCGGAAGGGCCGAGCGCAGAA
GTGGTCCTGCAACTTTATCCGCCTCCATCCAGTCTATTAATTGTTGCCGGGAAGCTAGAGTAAGTAGTTC
GCCAGTTAATAGTTTGCGCAACGTTGTTGCCATTGCTACAGGCATCGTGGTGTCACGCTCGTCGTTTGGT
ATGGCTTCATTCAGCTCCGGTTCCCAACGATCAAGGCGAGTTACATGATCCCCCATGTTGTGCAAAAAAG
CGGTTAGCTCCTTCGGTCCTCCGATCGTTGTCAGAAGTAAGTTGGCCGCAGTGTTATCACTCATGGTTAT
GGCAGCACTGCATAATTCTCTTACTGTCATGCCATCCGTAAGATGCTTTTCTGTGACTGGTGAGTACTCA
ACCAAGTCATTCTGAGAATAGTGTATGCGGCGACCGAGTTGCTCTTGCCCGGCGTCAATACGGGATAATA
CCGCGCCACATAGCAGAACTTTAAAAGTGCTCATCATTGGAAAACGTTCTTCGGGGCGAAAACTCTCAAG
GATCTTACCGCTGTTGAGATCCAGTTCGATGTAACCCACTCGTGCACCCAACTGATCTTCAGCATCTTTT
ACTTTCACCAGCGTTTCTGGGTGAGCAAAAACAGGAAGGCAAAATGCCGCAAAAAAGGGAATAAGGGCGA
CACGGAAATGTTGAATACTCATACTCTTCCTTTTTCAATATTATTGAAGCATTTATCAGGGTTATTGTCT
CATGAGCGGATACATATTTGAATGTATTTAGAAAAATAAACAAATAGGGGTTCCGCGCACATTTCCCCGA
AAAGTGCCACCTGACGTCGACGGATCGGGAGATCGATCTCCCGATCCCCTAGGGTCGACTCTCAGTACAA
TCTGCTCTGATGCCGCATAGTTAAGCCAGTATCTGCTCCCTGCTTGTGTGTTGGAGGTCGCTGAGTAGTG
CGCGAGCAAAATTTAAGCTACAACAAGGCAAGGCTTGACCGACAATTGCATGAAGAATCTGCTTAGGGTT
AGGCGTTTTGCGCTGCTTCGCGATGTACGGGCCAGATATACGCGTTGACATTGATTATTGACTAGTTATT
AATAGTAATCAATTACGGGGTCATTAGTTCATAGCCCATATATGGAGTTCCGCGTTACATAACTTACGGT
AAATGGCCCGCCTGGCTGACCGCCCAACGACCCCCGCCCATTGACGTCAATAATGACGTATGTTCCCATA
GTAACGCCAATAGGGACTTTCCATTGACGTCAATGGGTGGAGTATTTACGGTAAACTGCCCACTTGGCAG
TACATCAAGTGTATC
Features (pLannotate 1.2.2; 18 found; start..end, strand, type, name):
    132..335     +  promoter       CMV promoter: human cytomegalovirus (CMV) immediate early promoter
    389..563     +  CDS            APOBEC3A (fragment): human cytidine deaminase (C to U editing enzyme) that efficiently edits methylated cytosines (Wang et al., 2018); human APOBEC3A; also known as hA3A; A3A
   1460..1885    +  CDS            APOBEC3A (fragment): human cytidine deaminase (C to U editing enzyme) that efficiently edits methylated cytosines (Wang et al., 2018); human APOBEC3A; also known as hA3A; A3A
   1889..1936    +  CDS            ABE(7.10) (fragment): adenine base editor comprising wild-type E. coli TadA fused to the evolved TadA*(7.10) mutant (Gaudelli et al., 2017)
   1937..6037    +  CDS            Cas9 VQR: Streptococcus pyogenes Cas9 endonuclease with the D1135V/R1335Q/T1337R mutations has an altered recognition specificity for the protospacer adjacent motif (PAM) (Kleinstiver et al., 2015)
   6050..6298    +  CDS            UGI: UNGI_BPPB2 - Experimental evidence at protein level: Swiss-Prot protein existence level 1. This protein binds specifically and reversibly to the host uracil-DNA glycosylase, preventing removal of uracil residues from PBS2 DNA by the host uracil-excision repair system. From Bacillus phage PBS2 (Bacteriophage PBS2).
   6386..6610    +  polyA_signal   bGH poly(A) signal: bovine growth hormone polyadenylation signal
   6614..6635    +  promoter       SV40 promoter (fragment): SV40 enhancer and early promoter
   6640..6656    +  misc_feature   MCS (fragment): pBluescript multiple cloning site
   6705..6721    -  protein_bind   lac operator: The lac repressor binds to the lac operator to inhibit transcription in E. coli. This inhibition can be relieved by adding lactose or isopropyl-β-D-thiogalactopyranoside (IPTG). lac repressor encoded by lacI
   6729..6759    -  promoter       lac promoter: promoter for the E. coli lac operon
   6774..6795    -  protein_bind   CAP binding site: CAP binding activates transcription in the presence of cAMP. E. coli catabolite activator protein
   6808..6900    -  CDS            lacI (fragment): lac repressor; lacI; The lac repressor binds to the lac operator to inhibit transcription in E. coli. This inhibition can be relieved by adding lactose or isopropyl-β-D-thiogalactopyranoside (IPTG).
   7083..7671    -  rep_origin     ori: high-copy-number ColE1/pMB1/pBR322/pUC origin of replication
   7842..8702    -  CDS            AmpR: β-lactamase; bla; confers resistance to ampicillin, carbenicillin, and related antibiotics
   8703..8807    -  promoter       AmpR promoter: bla
   8878..8922    -  misc_feature   bom (fragment): basis of mobility region from pBR322
   9077..131     +  enhancer       CMV enhancer (across the origin): human cytomegalovirus immediate early enhancer
