[The description below was written by a language model from this plasmid's Addgene catalogue record and pLannotate feature annotations shown in this document.]
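Description:
A3Ai E72A-Cas9n-UGI-NLS is a 9.3 kb mammalian expression plasmid built on the BE3 cytosine base editor backbone, in which the original rat APOBEC1 deaminase was removed and replaced, between retained NotI and XmaI sites, with a human APOBEC3A variant. It is maintained in E. coli through a high-copy ColE1/pUC-type origin and an ampicillin resistance gene. Small remnants of lac regulatory elements, lacI, a pBR322 bom region and an SV40 promoter also appear in the annotation, but these are short backbone fragments with no evident role.

The CMV enhancer and promoter drive a single fusion open reading frame that ends at a bGH polyadenylation signal. The APOBEC3A coding sequence is annotated as two fragments separated by roughly 900 bp. This fits the recorded insertion of an L1 intron, which interrupts the gene so that functional deaminase is not made in bacteria (avoiding mutation in E. coli) while splicing restores the reading frame in mammalian cells. The E72A substitution makes the deaminase catalytically inactive. Downstream lie a short linker (matched by the annotation tool to a base-editor fragment), Streptococcus pyogenes Cas9, and the phage PBS2 uracil DNA glycosylase inhibitor, which normally protects edited uracils from excision. According to the catalogue entry, the Cas9 is the nickase form and the fusion carries a nuclear localization signal. The automated label "Cas9 VQR" is probably just the closest database match rather than evidence of an altered-PAM variant. No guide RNA cassette is annotated, so a guide would have to be supplied separately. The associated work concerns a fluorescent reporter for APOBEC-Cas9 editing, and a deaminase-dead construct would suit use as a negative control for the active A3A editor, although the record does not state this.
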