Addgene plasmid #109430: A3Ai E72A-Cas9n-UGI-NLS
Purpose: Expresses catalytically inactive human APOBEC3A with an L1 intron fused to Cas9n, Uracil DNA Glycosylase Inhibitor, with a nuclear localization signal.
Depositing lab: Reuben Harris. Depositing organization: University of Minnesota. Publication: A fluorescent reporter for quantification and enrichment of DNA editing by APOBEC-Cas9 or cleavage by Cas9 in living cells. St Martin A, Salamango D, Serebrenik A, Shaban N, Brown WL, Donati F, Munagala U, Conticello SG, Harris RS. Nucleic Acids Res. 2018 May 9. pii: 4994269. doi: 10.1093/nar/gky332. PubMed 29746667.
Backbone
  Vector backbone: BE3
  Backbone manufacturer: David Liu
  Backbone size w/o insert (bp): 7825
  Total vector size (bp): 9325
  Modifications to backbone: Removed rat APOBEC1 and inserted human APOBEC3A E72A catalytic mutant
  Vector type: Mammalian Expression, CRISPR
Growth in bacteria
  Bacterial resistance: Ampicillin, 100 μg/mL
  Growth temperature: 37°C
  Growth strain: DH5alpha
  Copy number: Unknown
Gene/Insert
  Gene/Insert name: Apolipoprotein B mRNA Editing Enzyme, Catalytic Polypeptide-Like 3A E72A Catalytic Mutant (alt names: APOBEC3A E72A Catalytic Mutant; A3A E72A)
  Species: H. sapiens (human)
  Insert size (bp): 1500
  Mutation: Insertion of an L1 intron into the coding sequence of A3A to prevent mutation in E. coli, site-directed mutant E72A to make A3A catalytically inactive
  Entrez Gene: APOBEC3A (a.k.a. A3A, ARP3, PHRBN, bK150C2.1)
  Promoter: CMV
  Cloning method: Restriction Enzyme; 5′ cloning site NotI (not destroyed); 3′ cloning site XmaI (not destroyed)
  Sequencing primers: 5′ CGTGTACGGTGGGAGGTCTA; 3′ CAAAGAAGGAACCAGGTCCA
Terms and licenses: Academic/Nonprofit Terms; Industry Terms: Not Available to Industry
How to cite: A3Ai E72A-Cas9n-UGI-NLS was a gift from Reuben Harris (Addgene plasmid # 109430 ; http://n2t.net/addgene:109430 ; RRID:Addgene_109430)
